>Addgene plasmid #45831 | pRS316-4M5.3 | depositor full sequence | sequence record 64348 | pRS316-4M5.3 sequence 6862 bps
GACGAAAGGGCCTCGTGATACGCCTATTTTTATAGGTTAATGTCATGATAATAATGGTTTCTTAGACGGA
TCGCTTGCCTGTAACTTACACGCGCCTCGTATCTTTTAATGATGGAATAATTTGGGAATTTACTCTGTGT
TTATTTATTTTTATGTTTTGTATTTGGATTTTAGAAAGTAAATAAAGAAGGTAGAAGAGTTACGGAATGA
AGAAAAAAAAATAAACAAAGGTTTAAAAAATTTCAACAAAAAGCGTACTTTACATATATATTTATTAGAC
AAGAAAAGCAGATTAAATAGATATACATTCGATTAACGATAAGTAAAATGTAAAATCACAGGATTTTCGT
GTGTGGTCTTCTACACAGACAAGATGAAACAATTCGGCATTAATACCTGAGAGCAGGAAGAGCAAGATAA
AAGGTAGTATTTGTTGGCGATCCCCCTAGAGTCTTTTACATCTTCGGAAAACAAAAACTATTTTTTCTTT
AATTTCTTTTTTACTTTCTATTTTTAATTTATATATTTATATTAAAAAATTTAAATTATAATTATTTTTA
TAGCACGTGATGAAAAGGACCCAGGTGGCACTTTTCGGGGAAATGTGCGCGAAACCCCTATTTGTTTATT
TTTCTAAATACATTCAAATATGTATCCGCTCATGAGACAATAACCCTGATAAATGCTTCAATAATATTGA
AAAAGGAAGAGTATGAGTATTCAACATTTCCGTGTCGCCCTTATTCCCTTTTTTGCGGCATTTTGCCTTC
CTGTTTTTGCTCACCCAGAAACGCTGGTGAAAGTAAAAGATGCTGAAGATCAGTTGGGTGCACGAGTGGG
TTACATCGAACTGGATCTCAACAGCGGTAAGATCCTTGAGAGTTTTCGCCCCGAAGAACGTTTTCCAATG
ATGAGCACTTTTAAAGTTCTGCTATGTGGCGCGGTATTATCCCGTATTGACGCCGGGCAAGAGCAACTCG
GTCGCCGCATACACTATTCTCAGAATGACTTGGTTGAGTACTCACCAGTCACAGAAAAGCATCTTACGGA
TGGCATGACAGTAAGAGAATTATGCAGTGCTGCCATAACCATGAGTGATAACACTGCGGCCAACTTACTT
CTGACAACGATCGGAGGACCGAAGGAGCTAACCGCTTTTTTTCACAACATGGGGGATCATGTAACTCGCC
TTGATCGTTGGGAACCGGAGCTGAATGAAGCCATACCAAACGACGAGCGTGACACCACGATGCCTGTAGC
AATGGCAACAACGTTGCGCAAACTATTAACTGGCGAACTACTTACTCTAGCTTCCCGGCAACAATTAATA
GACTGGATGGAGGCGGATAAAGTTGCAGGACCACTTCTGCGCTCGGCCCTTCCGGCTGGCTGGTTTATTG
CTGATAAATCTGGAGCCGGTGAGCGTGGGTCTCGCGGTATCATTGCAGCACTGGGGCCAGATGGTAAGCC
CTCCCGTATCGTAGTTATCTACACGACGGGCAGTCAGGCAACTATGGATGAACGAAATAGACAGATCGCT
GAGATAGGTGCCTCACTGATTAAGCATTGGTAACTGTCAGACCAAGTTTACTCATATATACTTTAGATTG
ATTTAAAACTTCATTTTTAATTTAAAAGGATCTAGGTGAAGATCCTTTTTGATAATCTCATGACCAAAAT
CCCTTAACGTGAGTTTTCGTTCCACTGAGCGTCAGACCCCGTAGAAAAGATCAAAGGATCTTCTTGAGAT
CCTTTTTTTCTGCGCGTAATCTGCTGCTTGCAAACAAAAAAACCACCGCTACCAGCGGTGGTTTGTTTGC
CGGATCAAGAGCTACCAACTCTTTTTCCGAAGGTAACTGGCTTCAGCAGAGCGCAGATACCAAATACTGT
CCTTCTAGTGTAGCCGTAGTTAGGCCACCACTTCAAGAACTCTGTAGCACCGCCTACATACCTCGCTCTG
CTAATCCTGTTACCAGTGGCTGCTGCCAGTGGCGATAAGTCGTGTCTTACCGGGTTGGACTCAAGACGAT
AGTTACCGGATAAGGCGCAGCGGTCGGGCTGAACGGGGGGTTCGTGCACACAGCCCAGCTTGGAGCGAAC
GACCTACACCGAACTGAGATACCTACAGCGTGAGCATTGAGAAAGCGCCACGCTTCCCGAAGGGAGAAAG
GCGGACAGGTATCCGGTAAGCGGCAGGGTCGGAACAGGAGAGCGCACGAGGGAGCTTCCAGGGGGGAACG
CCTGGTATCTTTATAGTCCTGTCGGGTTTCGCCACCTCTGACTTGAGCGTCGATTTTTGTGATGCTCGTC
AGGGGGGCCGAGCCTATGGAAAAACGCCAGCAACGCGGCCTTTTTACGGTTCCTGGCCTTTTGCTGGCCT
TTTGCTCACATGTTCTTTCCTGCGTTATCCCCTGATTCTGTGGATAACCGTATTACCGCCTTTGAGTGAG
CTGATACCGCTCGCCGCAGCCGAACGACCGAGCGCAGCGAGTCAGTGAGCGAGGAAGCGGAAGAGCGCCC
AATACGCAAACCGCCTCTCCCCGCGCGTTGGCCGATTCATTAATGCAGCTGGCACGACAGGTTTCCCGAC
TGGAAAGCGGGCAGTGAGCGCAACGCAATTAATGTGAGTTACCTCACTCATTAGGCACCCCAGGCTTTAC
ACTTTATGCTTCCGGCTCCTATGTTGTGTGGAATTGTGAGCGGATAACAATTTCACACAGGAAACAGCTA
TGACCATGATTACGCCAAGCTCGGAATTAACCCTCACTAAAGGGAACAAAAGCTGTTTCCACGGAACAGC
TATGACCATGATTACGCCAAGCTCGAAATTAACCCTCACTAAAGGGAACAAAAGCTGGTACCGGGCCCCC
CCTCGATCGAGGTCGACGGTATCGATAAGCTTGATATCGAATTCCTTGAATTTTCAAAAATTCTTACTTT
TTTTTTGGATGGACGCAAAGAAGTTTAATAATCATATTACATGGCATTACCACCATATACATATCCATAT
ACATATCCATATCTAATCTTACTTATATGTTGTGGAAATGTAAAGAGCCCCATTATCTTAGCCTAAAAAA
ACCTTCTCTTTGGAACTTTCAGTAATACGCTTAACTGCTCATTGCTATATTGAAGTACGGATTAGAAGCC
GCCGAGCGGGTGACAGCCCTCCGAAGGAAGACTCTCCTCCGTGCGTCCTCGTCTTCACCGGTCGCGTTCC
TGAAACGCAGATGTGCCTCGCGCCGCACTGCTCCGAACAATAAAGATTCTACAATACTAGCTTTTATGGT
TATGAAGAGGAAAAATTGGCAGTAACCTGGCCCCACAAACCTTCAAATGAACGAATCAAATTAACAACCA
TAGGATGATAATGCGATTAGTTTTTTAGCCTTATTTCTGGGGTAATTAATCAGCGAAGCGATGATTTTTG
ATCTATTAACAGATATATAAATGCAAAAACTGCATAACCACTTTAACTAATACTTTCAACATTTTCGGTT
TGTATTACTTCTTATTCAAATGTAATAAAAGTATCAACAAAAAATTGTTAATATACCTCTATACTTTAAC
GTCAAGGAGAAAAAACCCCGGATCATGAAGGTTTTGATTGTCTTGTTGGCTATCTTCGCTGCTTTGCCCT
TGGCTCTAGCTCAACCGGTTATTTCTACTACCGTCGGTTCCGCTGCAGAAGGCTCTTTGGACAAGAGAGA
AGCTCGGCCGGACTACAAGGACGACGATGACAAGGCTAGCGACGTCGTTATGACTCAAACACCACTATCA
CTTCCTGTTAGTCTAGGTGATCAAGCCTCCATCTCTTGCAGATCTAGTCAGAGCCTCGTACACAGTAATG
GAAACACCTATTTACGTTGGTACCTGCAGAAGCCAGGCCAGTCTCCAAAGGTCCTGATCTACAAAGTTTC
CAACCGAGTTTCTGGGGTCCCAGACAGGTTCAGTGGCAGTGGATCAGGGACAGATTTCACACTCAAGATC
AACAGAGTGGAGGCTGAGGATCTGGGAGTTTATTTCTGCTCTCAAAGTACACATGTTCCGTGGACGTTCG
GTGGAGGCACCAAGCTTGAAATTAAGTCCTCTGCTGATGATGCTAAGAAGGATGCTGCTAAGAAGGATGA
TGCTAAGAAAGATGATGCTAAGAAAGATGGTGGCGTCAAACTGGATGAGACTGGAGGAGGCTTGGTGCAA
CCTGGGGGGGCCATGAAACTCTCCTGTGTTACCTCTGGATTCACTTTTGGTCACTACTGGATGAACTGGG
TCCGCCAGTCTCCAGAGAAAGGACTGGAGTGGGTAGCACAATTTAGAAACAAACCTTATAATTATGAAAC
ATATTATTCAGATTCTGTGAAAGGCAGATTCACCATCTCAAGAGATGATTCCAAAAGTAGTGTCTATCTG
CAAATGAACAACTTAAGAGTTGAAGACACGGGTATCTATTACTGTACGGGTGCTTCCTATGGTATGGAAT
ACTTGGGTCAAGGAACCTCAGTCACCGTCTCCTGATAACAAAAGCTTATTTCTGAAGAAGACTTGTAATA
GCTCGAGATCTGATAACAACAGTGTAGATGTAACAAAATCGACTTTGTTCCCACTGTACTTTTAGCTCGT
ACAAAATACAATATACTTTTCATTTCTCCGTAAACAACATGTTTTCCCATGTAATATCCTTTTCTATTTT
TCGTTCCGTTACCAACTTTACACATACTTTATATAGCTATTCACTTCTATACACTAAAAAACTAAGACAA
TTTTAATTTTGCTGCCTGCCATATTTCAATTTGTTATAAATTCCTATAATTTATCCTATTAGTAGCTAAA
AAAAGATGAATGTGAATCGAATCCTAAGAGAATTGAGCTCCAATTCGCCCTATAGTGAGTCGTATTACAA
TTCACTGGCCGTCGTTTTACAACGTCGTGACTGGGAAAACCCTGGCGTTACCCAACTTAATCGCCTTGCA
GCACATCCCCCCTTCGCCAGCTGGCGTAATAGCGAAGAGGCCCGCACCGATCGCCCTTCCCAACAGTTGC
GCAGCCTGAATGGCGAATGGCGCG
[124 nt withheld, positions 5065-5188]
C
[91 nt withheld, positions 5190-5280]
A
[49 nt withheld, positions 5282-5330]
CCTTTGACGTTGGAGTCCACGTTCTTT
[37 nt withheld, positions 5358-5394]
ACCCTATCTCGGTCTATTCTTTTGATTTATAAGGGATTTTGCCGATTTCGGCCTATTGGTTAAAAAATGA
GCTGATTTAACAAAAATTTAACGCGAATTTTAACAAAATATTAACGTTTACAATTTCCTGATGCGGTATT
TTCTCCTTACGCATCTGTGCGGTATTTCACACCGCAGGGTAATAACTGATATAATTAAATTGAAGCTCTA
ATTTGTGAGTTTAGTATACATGCATTTACTTATAATACAGTTTTTTAGTTTTGCTGGCCGCATCTTCTCA
AATATGCTTCCCAGCCTGCTTTTCTGTAACGTTCACCCTCTACCTTAGCATCCCTTCCCTTTGCAAATAG
TCCTCTTCCAACAATAATAATGTCAGATCCTGTAGAGACCACATCATCCACGGTTCTATACTGTTGACCC
AATGCGTCTCCCTTGTCATCTAAACCCACACCGGGTGTCATAATCAACCAATCGTAACCTTCATCTCTTC
CACCCATGTCTCTTTGAGCAATAAAGCCGATAACAAAATCTTTGTCGCTCTTCGCAATGTCAACAGTACC
CTTAGTATATTCTCCAGTAGATAGGGAGCCCTTGCATGACAATTCTGCTAACATCAAAAGGCCTCTAGGT
TCCTTTGTTACTTCTTCTGCCGCCTGCTTCAAACCGCTAACAATACCTGGGCCCACCACACCGTGTGCAT
TCGTAATGTCTGCCCATTCTGCTATTCTGTATACACCCGCAGAGTACTGCAATTTGACTGTATTACCAAT
GTCAGCAAATTTTCTGTCTTCGAAGAGTAAAAAATTGTACTTGGCGGATAATGCCTTTAGCGGCTTAACT
GTGCCCTCCATGGAAAAATCAGTCAAGATATCCACATGTGTTTTTAGTAAACAAATTTTGGGACCTAATG
CTTCAACTAACTCCAGTAATTCCTTGGTGGTACGAACATCCAATGAAGCACACAAGTTTGTTTGCTTTTC
GTGCATGATATTAAATAGCTTGGCAGCAACAGGACTAGGATGAGTAGCAGCACGTTCCTTATATGTAGCT
TTCGACATGATTTATCTTCGTTTCCTGCAGGTTTTTGTTCTGTGCAGTTGGGTTAAGAATACTGGGCAAT
TTCATGTTTCTTCAACACTACATATGCGTATATATACCAATCTAAGTCTGTGCTCCTTCCTTCGTTCTTC
CTTCTGTTCGGAGATTACCGAATCAAAAAAATTTCAAAGAAACCGAAATCAAAAAAAAGAATAAAAAAAA
AATGATGAATTGAATTGAAAAGCGTGGTGCACTCTCAGTACAATCTGCTCTGATGCCGCATAGTTAAGCC
AGCCCCGACACCCGCCAACACCCGCTGACGCGCCCTGACGGGCTTGTCTGCTCCCGGCATCCGCTTACAG
ACAAGCTGTGACCGTCTCCGGGAGCTGCATGTGTCAGAGGTTTTCACCGTCATCACCGAAACGCGCGA
Features (pLannotate 1.2.2; 22 found; start..end, strand, type, name):
     69..571     -  misc_feature   CEN/ARS: S. cerevisiae CEN6 centromere fused to an autonomously replicating sequence
    621..712     +  promoter       AmpR promoter: bla
    713..1573    +  CDS            AmpR: β-lactamase; bla; confers resistance to ampicillin, carbenicillin, and related antibiotics
   1744..2332    +  rep_origin     ori: high-copy-number ColE1/pMB1/pBR322/pUC origin of replication
   2515..2607    +  CDS            lacI (fragment): lac repressor; lacI; The lac repressor binds to the lac operator to inhibit transcription in E. coli. This inhibition can be relieved by adding lactose or isopropyl-β-D-thiogalactopyranoside (IPTG).
   2620..2641    +  protein_bind   CAP binding site: CAP binding activates transcription in the presence of cAMP. E. coli catabolite activator protein
   2656..2686    +  promoter       lac promoter: promoter for the E. coli lac operon
   2694..2710    +  protein_bind   lac operator: The lac repressor binds to the lac operator to inhibit transcription in E. coli. This inhibition can be relieved by adding lactose or isopropyl-β-D-thiogalactopyranoside (IPTG). lac repressor encoded by lacI
   2755..2773    +  promoter       T3 promoter: promoter for bacteriophage T3 RNA polymerase
   2827..2845    +  promoter       T3 promoter: promoter for bacteriophage T3 RNA polymerase
   2922..3586    +  promoter       GAL1,10 promoter: GAL1 and GAL10 genes of S. cerevisiae; divergent inducible promoter, regulated by Gal4
   3724..3744    +  CDS            FLAG (fragment): FLAG® epitope tag, followed by an enterokinase cleavage site
   3751..4086    +  CDS            KV2A7_MOUSE: Experimental evidence at protein level: Swiss-Prot protein existence level 1. From Mus musculus (Mouse).
   4165..4512    +  CDS            HVM32_MOUSE: Experimental evidence at protein level: Swiss-Prot protein existence level 1. From Mus musculus (Mouse).
   4879..4897    -  promoter       T7 promoter: promoter for bacteriophage T7 RNA polymerase
   4900..5057    +  CDS            lacZα (fragment): LacZα fragment of β-galactosidase; lacZ fragment
   5065..5520    +  rep_origin     f1 ori (sequence partly withheld): f1 bacteriophage origin of replication; arrow indicates direction of (+) strand synthesis
   5521..5570    -  misc_feature   bom (fragment): basis of mobility region from pBR322
   5649..6452    -  CDS            URA3: orotidine-5'-phosphate decarboxylase, required for uracil biosynthesis; S. cerevisiae URA3; yeast auxotrophic marker, counterselectable with 5-fluoroorotic acid (5-FOA)
   6453..6668    -  promoter       URA3 promoter: S. cerevisiae URA3
   6679..6726    -  misc_feature   bom (fragment): basis of mobility region from pBR322
   6828..1       -  CDS            rop (fragment) (across the origin): Rop protein, which maintains plasmids at low copy number; rop
