[The description below was written by a language model from this plasmid's Addgene catalogue record and pLannotate feature annotations shown in this document.]
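Description:
pRS316-4M5.3 is a yeast expression plasmid built on the pRS316 shuttle backbone, about 6.9 kb in total with an insert of roughly 800 bp. In Saccharomyces cerevisiae it is maintained as a low-copy centromeric episome through its CEN6/ARS element and selected by the URA3 marker, which complements uracil auxotrophy and can be counterselected with 5-FOA. In E. coli it replicates at high copy from a ColE1/pUC-type origin under ampicillin selection (β-lactamase). It also retains standard backbone remnants: an f1 origin for single-stranded DNA production, lac promoter/operator and lacZα fragments, and flanking T3 and T7 phage promoters around the cloning region.

The payload is 4M5.3, cloned between retained NheI and XhoI sites downstream of the galactose-inducible GAL1 promoter, which is annotated as the divergent, Gal4-regulated GAL1,10 region. The feature table shows a FLAG epitope immediately upstream of the insert, consistent with the recorded N-terminal backbone-encoded tag. Within the insert there are two mouse immunoglobulin variable-domain matches, a kappa light-chain V region followed by a heavy-chain V region, separated by a short unannotated gap. This layout suggests a single-chain antibody fragment (scFv) in VL-linker-VH orientation, although the record does not state the format or the target antigen. There is also unannotated sequence between the GAL1,10 promoter and the FLAG tag and downstream of the heavy-chain domain. Any leader, further tags or terminator located there are not identified in the record. The construct appears suited to galactose-induced production of a FLAG-tagged 4M5.3 antibody fragment in yeast, but the specific experimental purpose is not stated.
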