Addgene plasmid #45831: pRS316-4M5.3
Depositing lab: Dane Wittrup. Depositing organization: Massachusetts Institute of Technology.
Backbone
  Vector backbone: pRS316
  Backbone size w/o insert (bp): 6063
  Total vector size (bp): 6864
  Vector type: Yeast Expression
  Selectable markers: URA3
Growth in bacteria
  Bacterial resistance: Ampicillin, 100 μg/mL
  Growth temperature: 37°C
  Growth strain: XL1 Blue
  Copy number: High Copy
Gene/Insert
  Gene/Insert name: 4M5.3
  Insert size (bp): 801
  Promoter: GAL1
  Tag / fusion protein: FLAG (N terminal on backbone)
  Cloning method: Restriction Enzyme; 5′ cloning site NheI (not destroyed); 3′ cloning site XhoI (not destroyed)
  Sequencing primers: 5′ CTGGGGTAATTAATCAGCGAAGCG; 3′ GTACGAGCTAAAAGTACAGTGGG
Resource information
  A portion of this plasmid was derived from a plasmid made by: Plasmid pRS316 from PMID:2659436
Terms and licenses: Academic/Nonprofit Terms; Industry Terms: Not Available to Industry
How to cite: pRS316-4M5.3 was a gift from Dane Wittrup (Addgene plasmid # 45831 ; http://n2t.net/addgene:45831 ; RRID:Addgene_45831)
