>Addgene plasmid #45831 | pRS316-4M5.3 | addgene partial sequence | sequence record 65135 | GAL1 5'-AATATACCTCTATACTTTAACGTC-3'
CCGGATCATGAAGGTTTTGATTGTCTTGTTGGCTATCTTCGCTGCTTTGCCCTTGGCTCTAGCTCAACCG
GTTATTTCTACTACCGTCGGTTCCGCTGCAGAAGGCTCTTTGGACAAGAGAGAAGCTCGGCCGGACTACA
AGGACGACGATGACAAGGCTAGCGACGTCGTTATGACTCAAACACCACTATCACTTCCTGTTAGTCTAGG
TGATCAAGCCTCCATCTCTTGCAGATCTAGTCAGAGCCTCGTACACAGTAATGGAAACACCTATTTACGT
TGGTACCTGCAGAAGCCAGGCCAGTCTCCAAAGGTCCTGATCTACAAAGTTTCCAACCGAGTTTCTGGGG
TCCCAGACAGGTTCAGTGGCAGTGGATCAGGGACAGATTTCACACTCAAGATCAACAGAGTGGAGGCTGA
GGATCTGGGAGTTTATTTCTGCTCTCAAAGTACACATGTTCCGTGGACGTTCGGTGGAGGCACCAAGCTT
GAAATTAAGTCCTCTGCTGATGATGCTAAGAAGGATGCTGCTAAGAAGGATGATGCTAAGAAAGATGATG
CTAAGAAAGATGGTGGCGTCAAACTGGATGAGACTGGAGGAGGCTTGGTGCAACCTGGGGGGGCCATGAA
ACTCTCCTGTGTTACCTCTGGATTCACTTTTGGTCACTACTGGATGAACTGGGTCCGCCAGTCTCCAGAG
AAAGGACTGGAGTGGGTAGCACAATTTAGAAACAAACCTTATAATTATGAAACATATTATTCAGATTCTG
TGAAAGGCAGATTCACCATCTCAAGAGATGATTCCAAAAGTAGTGTCTATCTGCAAATGAACAACTTAAG
AGTTGAAGACACGGGTATCTATTACTGTACGGGTGCTTCCTATGGTATGGAATACTTGGGTCAAGGAACC
TCAGTCACCGTCTCCTGATAACAAAAGCTTATTTCTGAAGAAGA
