>Addgene plasmid #45831 | pRS316-4M5.3 | addgene partial sequence | sequence record 65340 | pRSII-F1 5'-CGGCATCAGAGCAGATTGTAC-3'
TTCATCATTTTTTTTTTATTCTTTTTTTTGATTTCGGTTTCCTTGAAATTTTTTTGATTCGGTAATCTCC
GAACAGAAGGAAGAACGAAGGAAGGAGCACAGACTTAGATTGGTATATATACGCATATGTAGTGTTGAAG
AAACATGAAATTGCCCAGTATTCTTAACCCAACTGCACAGAACAAAAACCTGCAGGAAACGAAGATAAAT
CATGTCGAAAGCTACATATAAGGAACGTGCTGCTACTCATCCTAGTCCTGTTGCTGCCAAGCTATTTAAT
ATCATGCACGAAAAGCAAACAAACTTGTGTGCTTCATTGGATGTTCGTACCACCAAGGAATTACTGGAGT
TAGTTGAAGCATTAGGTCCCAAAATTTGTTTACTAAAAACACATGTGGATATCTTGACTGATTTTTCCAT
GGAGGGCACAGTTAAGCCGCTAAAGGCATTATCCGCCAAGTACAATTTTTTACTCTTCGAAGACAGAAAA
TTTGCTGACATTGGTAATACAGTCAAATTGCAGTACTCTGCGGGTGTATACAGAATAGCAGAATGGGCAG
ACATTACGAATGCACACGGTGTGGTGGGCCCAGGTATTGTTAGCGGTTTGAAGCAGGCGGCAGAAGAAGT
AACAAAGGAACCTAGAGGCCTTTTGATGTTAGCAGAATTGTCATGCAAGGGCTCCCTATCTACTGGAGAA
TATACTAAGGGTACTGTTGACATTGCGAAGAGCGACAAAGATTTTGTTATCGGCTTTATTGCTCAAAGAG
ACATGGGTGGAAGAGATGAAGGTTACGATTGGTTGATTATGACACCCGGTGTGGGTTTAGATGACAAGG
