>Addgene plasmid #45831 | pRS316-4M5.3 | addgene partial sequence | sequence record 66158 | pGEX3
CGAACGCGCGAGACGAAAGGGCCTCGTGATACGCCTATTTTTATAGGTTAATGTCATGATAATAATGGTT
TCTTAGACGGATCGCTTGCCTGTAACTTACACGCGCCTCGTATCTTTTAATGATGGAATAATTTGGGAAT
TTACTCTGTGTTTATTTATTTTTATGTTTTGTATTTGGATTTTAGAAAGTAAATAAAGAAGGTAGAAGAG
TTACGGAATGAAGAAAAAAAAATAAACAAAGGTTTAAAAAATTTCAACAAAAAGCGTACTTTACATATAT
ATTTATTAGACAAGAAAAGCAGATTAAATAGATATACATTCGATTAACGATAAGTAAAATGTAAAATCAC
AGGATTTTCGTGTGTGGTCTTCTACACAGACAAGATGAAACAATTCGGCATTAATACCTGAGAGCAGGAA
GAGCAAGATAAAAGGTAGTATTTGTTGGCGATCCCCCTAGAGTCTTTTACATCTTCGGAAAACAAAAACT
ATTTTTTCTTTAATTTCTTTTTTACTTTCTATTTTTAATTTATATATTTATATTAAAAAATTTAAATTAT
AATTATTTTTATAGCACGTGATGAAAAGGACCCAGGTGGCACTTTTCGGGGAAATGTGCGCGAAACCCCT
ATTTGTTTATTTTTCTAAATACATTCAAATATGTATCCGCTCATGAGACAATAACCCTGATAAATGCTTC
AATAATATTGAAAAAGGAAGAGTATGAGTATTCAACATTTCCGTGTCGCCCTTATTCCCTTTTTTGCGGC
ATTTTGCCTTCCTGTTTTTGCTCACCCAGAAACGCTGGTGAAAGTAAAAGATGCTGAAGATCAGTTGGGT
GCAC
